Addgene plasmid #49138: pEMS2113
Purpose: AAV plasmid with FEV (Ple67) promoter driving expression of EmGFP. Contains WPRE.
Depositing lab: Elizabeth Simpson. Depositing organization: University of British Columbia. Publication: Twenty-Seven Tamoxifen-Inducible iCre-Driver Mouse Strains for Eye and Brain; Including Seventeen Carrying a New Inducible-First Constitutive-Ready Allele. Korecki AJ, Hickmott JW, Lam SL, Dreolini L, Mathelier A, Baker O, Kuehne C, Bonaguro RJ, Smith J, Tan CV, Zhou M, Goldowitz D, Deussing JM, Stewart AF, Wasserman WW, Holt RA, Simpson EM. Genetics. 2019 Feb 14. pii: genetics.119.301984. doi: 10.1534/genetics.119.301984. PubMed 30765420.
Backbone
  Vector backbone: AAV2
  Vector type: Mammalian Expression, AAV
Growth in bacteria
  Bacterial resistance: Ampicillin, 100 μg/mL
  Growth temperature: 37°C
  Growth strain: SURE
  Copy number: Low Copy
Gene/Insert
  Gene/Insert name: ssAAV-Ple67-emGFP-WPRE (alt name: emGFP)
  Species: Synthetic
  Promoter: FEV
  Cloning method: Restriction Enzyme; 5′ cloning site Unknown (unknown if destroyed); 3′ cloning site Unknown (unknown if destroyed)
Terms and licenses: Academic/Nonprofit Terms; Industry Terms: Not Available to Industry
Depositor comments: Please see the annotated GenBank file and the additional image file for the specific location of the minipromoter in this plasmid.
How to cite: pEMS2113 was a gift from Elizabeth Simpson (Addgene plasmid # 49138 ; http://n2t.net/addgene:49138 ; RRID:Addgene_49138)
