[The description below was written by a language model from this plasmid's Addgene catalogue record and pLannotate feature annotations shown in this document.]
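Description:
pEMS2113 is a single-stranded AAV2-based transfer plasmid (ssAAV-Ple67-emGFP-WPRE) for mammalian expression, in which a MiniPromoter designated Ple67, derived from the FEV gene, drives Emerald GFP. The 7,175 nt sequence carries two AAV2 inverted terminal repeats, one spanning the plasmid origin and one downstream of the expression cassette. These flank the region that is replicated and packaged into AAV particles when rep, cap and helper functions are supplied in trans. The plasmid portion contains a ColE1/pUC-type origin, an f1 origin, and a β-lactamase gene with its own promoter for ampicillin selection. Remnants of a lac cloning region are also present (lacI and lacZα fragments, CAP site, lac promoter and operator). Although the annotated origin is of the high-copy type, the catalogue lists the plasmid as low copy and names a recombination-deficient strain for propagation, a common precaution for preserving ITR integrity.

Between the ITRs, the automated feature table leaves roughly the first 2.3 kb after the upstream ITR unannotated. This is presumably where the Ple67 promoter lies, and the depositor points to a separately annotated file for its exact position. Downstream come a chimeric β-globin/immunoglobulin heavy-chain intron, which generally improves transcript processing and expression, the mammalian codon-optimised EmGFP coding sequence, a WPRE to enhance post-transcriptional expression, and an SV40 polyadenylation signal with a small adjoining large T antigen fragment. The construct serves as a reporter vector for assessing the cell-type specificity of the FEV-derived MiniPromoter after viral delivery. The associated publication concerns driver tools for eye and brain.
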