Features (pLannotate 1.2.2; 16 found; start..end, strand, type, name):
   2452..2584    +  intron         chimeric intron: chimera between introns from human β-globin and immunoglobulin heavy chain genes
   2611..3330    +  CDS            EmGFP: Emerald GFP mammalian codon-optimized
   3345..3931    +  misc_feature   WPRE: woodchuck hepatitis virus posttranscriptional regulatory element
   3946..4067    -  polyA_signal   SV40 poly(A) signal: SV40 polyadenylation signal
   4090..4158    -  CDS            large T antigen (fragment): large T antigen from SV40 (simian virus 40)
   4236..4366    +  repeat_region  AAV2 ITR (fragment): inverted terminal repeat of adeno-associated virus serotype 2 inverted
   4380..4537    +  CDS            lacZα (fragment): LacZα fragment of β-galactosidase; lacZ fragment
   4542..4970    +  rep_origin     f1 ori (sequence partly withheld): f1 bacteriophage origin of replication; arrow indicates direction of (+) strand synthesis
   5023..5127    +  promoter       AmpR promoter: bla
   5128..5988    +  CDS            AmpR: β-lactamase; bla; confers resistance to ampicillin, carbenicillin, and related antibiotics
   6159..6747    +  rep_origin     ori: high-copy-number ColE1/pMB1/pBR322/pUC origin of replication
   6930..7022    +  CDS            lacI (fragment): lac repressor; lacI; The lac repressor binds to the lac operator to inhibit transcription in E. coli. This inhibition can be relieved by adding lactose or isopropyl-β-D-thiogalactopyranoside (IPTG).
   7035..7056    +  protein_bind   CAP binding site: CAP binding activates transcription in the presence of cAMP. E. coli catabolite activator protein
   7071..7101    +  promoter       lac promoter: promoter for the E. coli lac operon
   7109..7125    +  protein_bind   lac operator: The lac repressor binds to the lac operator to inhibit transcription in E. coli. This inhibition can be relieved by adding lactose or isopropyl-β-D-thiogalactopyranoside (IPTG). lac repressor encoded by lacI
   7175..130     -  repeat_region  AAV2 ITR (fragment) (across the origin): inverted terminal repeat of adeno-associated virus serotype 2 inverted
>Addgene plasmid #49138 | pEMS2113 | depositor full sequence | sequence record 73239 | pEMS2113 sequence 7175 bps
CTGCGCGCTCGCTCGCTCACTGAGGCCGCCCGGGCAAAGCCCGGGCGTCGGGCGACCTTTGGTCGCCCGG
CCTCAGTGAGCGAGCGAGCGCGCAGAGAGGGAGTGGCCAACTCCATCACTAGGGGTTCCTTGTAGTTAAT
GATTAACCCGCCATGCTACTTATCTACGTAGCCATGCTCTAGGAAGATCGGAATTCCCTAGGCCGGCCAC
GCGCCGGAGAAGATCAAGACTCAGGTGGGTGGAGATGACTGCCCCCCATGCACACATTTCCTGGTGCTCC
ACCCCCTCAGCAAATGACTTCTGGGTAAGACTGAGGGATAAAGCCTATACTGTTGATCCTTGCCCAGCTC
ACAGCTGGGATATTTGGGTAGACCTCACTAGGACCCTCTCCTTTACACCTTAGCCTCCCACTGAGAGCAT
TAAGTGGGCGAATTTTGATGCCTCCCAGCTTTCCCAGCTCTTACCTCCTGCCCCTGGCTATTTTCTGTTC
TTACCTCCTGCTCCTTGTTTTCTGTCCATAGTGGGTGGGGGAAGCAGAAAGAGGAATGAGAAGGAGAGGG
ATTGGGATCTTGACCCCAACTTCAAGGCCCTCACCTTCTGTGGAGCCCTGAGTTTGGTCCACAGGGAACA
TTCCAACCTCTAGTCATTGCTCCCACCAGATTCCAGGTCCACATCCTGAAGGCTTCATCCCTGTCCCACT
AGGATCCTCCCAGGCCCTGGGATCCCTCTTTTTCCCTCCACACTCTGCCTCCCACTCTTCTCCCTGGCTC
CTTTGCACCCTCCACGAGCAAAGATGAACACTCCAGAAGTTGCAGCAAATGAGGGTGAACATGGGCCCTG
TAGAACCCCAGAAGTAGGAGTTTCCAGCCATCCTCAATCAGGCATCCCAGGACCAGGCACTTAGCAGGAG
ACCTGCCCATTCCCAGGCCTCCTCCACCCCTGGGCTCAAGCAGTGAGAGAGGACTTTGAGAATGCCAGTT
TTGACAGTACCCGTTCCATACTGCAAGGCTGCAGAAGGTGGGCTTCTGGGCTGGAGCCTCATCTTCAGCC
AGCATCCTCCTTAGCCTGCCTCTCCAGAGCCACGAAGCCCCATAGGTACCCAGAGAGACTCCAGGCCACT
TGGGAACCACATCAACATCTTTGCATGAGTTAGAAATAGGAATCCTTTTCTTGGAGTGGATTCCAGCCTT
GTACAGTGCACAACCCTGTCTTAACCCCTCCACCTCTCCAGCCTCGTTCAGGGATAGCCAGAATGGGAGT
AGTGGTGAGGGTGGGTGGCAGACTGGGAGGACAGGGGATGGGGAAGGATGGGAGCAGAATAGTTGTACAG
GGAAGTAGCAGGGGGCTCAGGAACCCATCAGGGAAAGCCAGGACAGATTCTCAACATCTTTAGAGGCCTT
CAGCAGTCCAAGCCACTACTAATTTATGGGGACTGAATGAATGAGAAAAGGAGGGGAGGGAGAAGGATGA
GAGGGAGAGAGAAGGCTGGAGGGGAGATGAGAGTCGGAGAGAAAAGCCTAGGAGGTAAAGAGAGACCTAG
AAGGGGGCGGGGAGGACAGAAGAGGGGGCCACCCATCATAAGTTGCCAGGAGAGATGGCCCAGCACCAGG
CCTGAGGCTTGGGGGCCCCAGAAAGGCAGGAAACGGGCCAAAGCAAGAAGGAGACGGGGAAGGGGTTCGG
GTCTCTAGGGAAGAGCAGAGAGTGGGAGAAGAGGAGGAGGGAGCGGGGATGCGGGCAGAGATAAAGGGAG
CAACGGCTGCAGGGCCGGGCGCGCAGCGACAGGCGAGAGGGAGGGAAGCGGAAATTTAAAAGTGAAGATG
CAGATAACGCAGCCTGGAGACGGGAACCCGGGTGGGGATAGAGGGAGGGAGGGGGAGGAGAGTGAGCGGC
GAGTGGAGCGGGAGCCGACTGGAAGAAGGGCTCTAGGGAGGGGGCTGTGGCTGCTGGGGTCCGAGGTGGG
GCCGGGTACACCAGCCCCATCACTGTTTGCAGAGAGTCAGGGAGGCGGAAAAGACACGCGCTCTAGGCTC
CCATCAGGGCACATGGCCCGGACCCATCCCCCGCGCGTCTCCCCGGCTGCGGGGCGCGGGGGGCTGCCGG
GTGCGCTTGGCTGTGGCGCGGCGCGTTGGAGACTTTATTGCGATGGGACGATAAGAGGGGCGGGGGCGGG
GTCCTGGGGGCCGAGGCGGCAGCGCTTTAATTAAAACGGAAATTGCGGCCCCGGGCCGCGCGGGGGCCGG
AGGGTTCCAAGCGGCCCCTTAGCTGGAAGCGTTTCTCCAGGACCCCCCCGCAACCCCCGCCACGCCCGGG
CTGCCCCCTCCCGCCAGGCCCTGCCGGACCCGGCGCCGTCTTCTCCTCCTTGTCACCCGCGGTCGCTTCG
GGCGGGGATCGGTGCCACCGAGCGCAAAGCCTGCCTCGGCGCGCCGAAGTTGGTCGTGAGGCACTGGGCA
GGTAAGTATCAAGGTTACAAGACAGGTTTAAGGAGACCAATAGAAACTGGGCTTGTCGAGACAGAGAAGA
CTCTTGCGTTTCTGATAGGCACCTATTGGTCTTACTGACATCCACTTTGCCTTTCTCTCCACAGGTGTCC
ACTCCCAGGCGGCCGCCACCATGGTGAGCAAGGGCGAGGAGCTGTTCACCGGGGTGGTGCCCATCCTGGT
CGAGCTGGACGGCGACGTAAACGGCCACAAGTTCAGCGTGTCCGGCGAGGGCGAGGGCGATGCCACCTAC
GGCAAGCTGACCCTGAAGTTCATCTGCACCACCGGCAAGCTGCCCGTGCCCTGGCCCACCCTCGTGACCA
CCTTCACCTACGGCGTGCAGTGCTTCGCCCGCTACCCCGACCACATGAAGCAGCACGACTTCTTCAAGTC
CGCCATGCCCGAAGGCTACGTCCAGGAGCGCACCATCTTCTTCAAGGACGACGGCAACTACAAGACCCGC
GCCGAGGTGAAGTTCGAGGGCGACACCCTGGTGAACCGCATCGAGCTGAAGGGCATCGACTTCAAGGAGG
ACGGCAACATCCTGGGGCACAAGCTGGAGTACAACTACAACAGCCACAAGGTCTATATCACCGCCGACAA
GCAGAAGAACGGCATCAAGGTGAACTTCAAGACCCGCCACAACATCGAGGACGGCAGCGTGCAGCTCGCC
GACCACTACCAGCAGAACACCCCCATCGGCGACGGCCCCGTGCTGCTGCCCGACAACCACTACCTGAGCA
CCCAGTCCGCCCTGAGCAAAGACCCCAACGAGAAGCGCGATCACATGGTCCTGCTGGAGTTCGTGACCGC
CGCCGGGATCACTCTCGGCATGGACGAGCTGTACAAGTAAGCGGCCGCGATCGCTCAACCTCTGGATTAC
AAAATTTGTGAAAGATTGACTGGTATTCTTAACTATGTTGCTCCTTTTACGCTATGTGGATACGCTGCTT
TAATGCCTTTGTATCATGCTATTGCTTCCCGTATGGCTTTCATTTTCTCCTCCTTGTATAAATCCTGGTT
GCTGTCTCTTTATGAGGAGTTGTGGCCCGTTGTCAGGCAACGTGGCGTGGTGTGCACTGTGTTTGCTGAC
GCAACCCCCACTGGTTGGGGCATTGCCACCACCTGTCAGCTCCTTTCCGGGACTTTCGCTTTCCCCCTCC
CTATTGCCACGGCGGAACTCATCGCCGCCTGCCTTGCCCGCTGCTGGACAGGGGCTCGGCTGTTGGGCAC
TGACAATTCCGTGGTGTTGTCGGGGAAATCATCGTCCTTTCCTTGGCTGCTCGCCTGTGTTGCCACCTGG
ATTCTGCGCGGGACGTCCTTCTGCTACGTCCCTTCGGCCCTCAATCCAGCGGACCTTCCTTCCCGCGGCC
TGCTGCCGGCTCTGCGGCCTCTTCCGCGTCTTCGCCTTCGCCCTCAGACGAGTCGGATCTCCCTTTGGGC
CGCCTCCCCGCGATCGCAGACATGATAAGATACATTGATGAGTTTGGACAAACCACAACTAGAATGCAGT
GAAAAAAATGCTTTATTTGTGAAATTTGTGATGCTATTGCTTTATTTGTAACCATTATAAGCTGCAATAA
ACAAGTTAACAACAACAATTGCATTCATTTTATGTTTCAGGTTCAGGGGGAGATGTGGGAGGTTTTTTAA
AGCAAGTAAAACCTCTACAAATGTGGTAGTCGAAATTCCCGATAAGGATCTTCCTAGAGCATGGCTACGT
AGATAAGTAGCATGGCGGGTTAATCATTAACTACAAGGAACCCCTAGTGATGGAGTTGGCCACTCCCTCT
CTGCGCGCTCGCTCGCTCACTGAGGCCGGGCGACCAAAGGTCGCCCGACGCCCGGGCTTTGCCCGGGCGG
CCTCAGTGAGCGAGCGAGCGCGCAGCCTTAATTAACCTAATTCACTGGCCGTCGTTTTACAACGTCGTGA
CTGGGAAAACCCTGGCGTTACCCAACTTAATCGCCTTGCAGCACATCCCCCTTTCGCCAGCTGGCGTAAT
AGCGAAGAGGCCCGCACCGATCGCCCTTCCCAACAGTTGCGCAGCCTGAATGGCGAATGGG
[124 nt withheld, positions 4542-4665]
C
[91 nt withheld, positions 4667-4757]
A
[49 nt withheld, positions 4759-4807]
CCTTTGACGTTGGAGTCCACGTTCTTT
[37 nt withheld, positions 4835-4871]
ACCCTATCTCGGTCTATTCTTTTGATTTATAAGGGATTTTGCCGATTTCGGCCTATTGGTTAAAAAATGA
GCTGATTTAACAAAAATTTAACGCGAATTTTAACAAAATATTAACGCTTACAATTTAGGTGGCACTTTTC
GGGGAAATGTGCGCGGAACCCCTATTTGTTTATTTTTCTAAATACATTCAAATATGTATCCGCTCATGAG
ACAATAACCCTGATAAATGCTTCAATAATATTGAAAAAGGAAGAGTATGAGTATTCAACATTTCCGTGTC
GCCCTTATTCCCTTTTTTGCGGCATTTTGCCTTCCTGTTTTTGCTCACCCAGAAACGCTGGTGAAAGTAA
AAGATGCTGAAGATCAGTTGGGTGCACGAGTGGGTTACATCGAACTGGATCTCAACAGCGGTAAGATCCT
TGAGAGTTTTCGCCCCGAAGAACGTTTTCCAATGATGAGCACTTTTAAAGTTCTGCTATGTGGCGCGGTA
TTATCCCGTATTGACGCCGGGCAAGAGCAACTCGGTCGCCGCATACACTATTCTCAGAATGACTTGGTTG
AGTACTCACCAGTCACAGAAAAGCATCTTACGGATGGCATGACAGTAAGAGAATTATGCAGTGCTGCCAT
AACCATGAGTGATAACACTGCGGCCAACTTACTTCTGACAACGATCGGAGGACCGAAGGAGCTAACCGCT
TTTTTGCACAACATGGGGGATCATGTAACTCGCCTTGATCGTTGGGAACCGGAGCTGAATGAAGCCATAC
CAAACGACGAGCGTGACACCACGATGCCTGTAGCAATGGCAACAACGTTGCGCAAACTATTAACTGGCGA
ACTACTTACTCTAGCTTCCCGGCAACAATTAATAGACTGGATGGAGGCGGATAAAGTTGCAGGACCACTT
CTGCGCTCGGCCCTTCCGGCTGGCTGGTTTATTGCTGATAAATCTGGAGCCGGTGAGCGTGGGTCTCGCG
GTATCATTGCAGCACTGGGGCCAGATGGTAAGCCCTCCCGTATCGTAGTTATCTACACGACGGGGAGTCA
GGCAACTATGGATGAACGAAATAGACAGATCGCTGAGATAGGTGCCTCACTGATTAAGCATTGGTAACTG
TCAGACCAAGTTTACTCATATATACTTTAGATTGATTTAAAACTTCATTTTTAATTTAAAAGGATCTAGG
TGAAGATCCTTTTTGATAATCTCATGACCAAAATCCCTTAACGTGAGTTTTCGTTCCACTGAGCGTCAGA
CCCCGTAGAAAAGATCAAAGGATCTTCTTGAGATCCTTTTTTTCTGCGCGTAATCTGCTGCTTGCAAACA
AAAAAACCACCGCTACCAGCGGTGGTTTGTTTGCCGGATCAAGAGCTACCAACTCTTTTTCCGAAGGTAA
CTGGCTTCAGCAGAGCGCAGATACCAAATACTGTTCTTCTAGTGTAGCCGTAGTTAGGCCACCACTTCAA
GAACTCTGTAGCACCGCCTACATACCTCGCTCTGCTAATCCTGTTACCAGTGGCTGCTGCCAGTGGCGAT
AAGTCGTGTCTTACCGGGTTGGACTCAAGACGATAGTTACCGGATAAGGCGCAGCGGTCGGGCTGAACGG
GGGGTTCGTGCACACAGCCCAGCTTGGAGCGAACGACCTACACCGAACTGAGATACCTACAGCGTGAGCT
ATGAGAAAGCGCCACGCTTCCCGAAGGGAGAAAGGCGGACAGGTATCCGGTAAGCGGCAGGGTCGGAACA
GGAGAGCGCACGAGGGAGCTTCCAGGGGGAAACGCCTGGTATCTTTATAGTCCTGTCGGGTTTCGCCACC
TCTGACTTGAGCGTCGATTTTTGTGATGCTCGTCAGGGGGGCGGAGCCTATGGAAAAACGCCAGCAACGC
GGCCTTTTTACGGTTCCTGGCCTTTTGCTGGCCTTTTGCTCACATGTTCTTTCCTGCGTTATCCCCTGAT
TCTGTGGATAACCGTATTACCGCCTTTGAGTGAGCTGATACCGCTCGCCGCAGCCGAACGACCGAGCGCA
GCGAGTCAGTGAGCGAGGAAGCGGAAGAGCGCCCAATACGCAAACCGCCTCTCCCCGCGCGTTGGCCGAT
TCATTAATGCAGCTGGCACGACAGGTTTCCCGACTGGAAAGCGGGCAGTGAGCGCAACGCAATTAATGTG
AGTTAGCTCACTCATTAGGCACCCCAGGCTTTACACTTTATGCTTCCGGCTCGTATGTTGTGTGGAATTG
TGAGCGGATAACAATTTCACACAGGAAACAGCTATGACCATGATTACGCCAGATTTAATTAAGG
