>Addgene plasmid #49138 | pEMS2113 | addgene partial sequence | sequence record 80955 | EBV-rev 5'-GTGGTTTGTCCAAACTCATC-3'
GGCGGCCCAAAGGGAGATCCGACTCGTCTGAGGGCGAAGGCGAAGACGCGGAAGAGGCCGCAGAGCCGGC
AGCAGGCCGCGGGAAGGAAGGTCCGCTGGATTGAGGGCCGAAGGGACGTAGCAGAAGGACGTCCCGCGCA
GAATCCAGGTGGCAACACAGGCGAGCAGCCAAGGAAAGGACGATGATTTCCCCGACAACACCACGGAATT
GTCAGTGCCCAACAGCCGAGCCCCTGTCCAGCAGCGGGCAAGGCAGGCGGCGATGAGTTCCGCCGTGGCA
ATAGGGAGGGGGAAAGCGAAAGTCCCGGAAAGGAGCTGACAGGTGGTGGCAATGCCCCAACCAGTGGGGG
TTGCGTCAGCAAACACAGTGCACACCACGCCACGTTGCCTGACAACGGGCCACAACTCCTCATAAAGAGA
CAGCAACCAGGATTTATACAAGGAGGAGAAAATGAAAGCCATACGGGAAGCAATAGCATGATACAAAGGC
ATTAAAGCAGCGTATCCACATAGCGTAAAAGGAGCAACATAGTTAAGAATACCAGTCAATCTTTCACAAA
TTTTGTAATCCAGAGGTTGAGCGATCGCGGCCGCTTACTTGTACAGCTCGTCCATGCCGAGAGTGATCCC
GGCGGCGGTCACGAACTCCAGCAGGACCATGTGATCGCGCTTCTCGTTGGGGTCTTTGCTCAGGGCGGAC
TGGGTGCTCAGGTAGTGGTTGTCGGGCAGCAGCACGGGGCCGTCGCCGATGGGGGTGTTCTGCTGGTAGT
GGTCGGCGAGCTGCACGCTGCCGTCCTCGATGTTGTGGCGGGTCTTGAAGTTCACCTTGATGCCGTTCTT
CTGCTTGTCGGCGGTGATATAGACCTTGTGGCTGTTGTAGTTGTACTCCAGCTTGTGCCCCAGGATGTTG
CCGTCCTCCTTGAAGTCGATGCCCTTCAGCTCGATGCGGTTCACC
