>Addgene plasmid #49138 | pEMS2113 | addgene partial sequence | sequence record 81508 | pCAGGS-3 5'-TCCTTAAACCTGTCTTGTAA-3'
CAACTTCGGCGCGCCGAGGCAGGCTTTGCGCTCGGTGGCACCGATCCCCGCCCGAAGCGACCGCGGGTGA
CAAGGAGGAGAAGACGGCGCCGGGTCCGGCAGGGCCTGGCGGGAGGGGGCAGCCCGGGCGTGGCGGGGGT
TGCGGGGGGGTCCTGGAGAAACGCTTCCAGCTAAGGGGCCGCTTGGAACCCTCCGGCCCCCGCGCGGCCC
GGGGCCGCAATTTCCGTTTTAATTAAAGCGCTGCCGCCTCGGCCCCCAGGACCCCGCCCCCGCCCCTCTT
ATCGTCCCATCGCAATAAAGTCTCCAACGCGCCGCGCCACAGCCAAGCGCACCCGGCAGCCCCCCGCGCC
CCGCAGCCGGGGAGACGCGCGGGGGATGGGTCCGGGCCATGTGCCCTGATGGGAGCCTAGAGCGCGTGTC
TTTTCCGCCTCCCTGACTCTCTGCAAACAGTGATGGGGCTGGTGTACCCGGCCCCACCTCGGACCCCAGC
AGCCACAGCCCCCTCCCTAGAGCCCTTCTTCCAGTCGGCTCCCGCTCCACTCGCCGCTCACTCTCCTCCC
CCTCCCTCCCTCTATCCCCACCCGGGTTCCCGTCTCCAGGCTGCGTTATCTGCATCTTCACTTTTAAATT
TC
